Addgene plasmid #86892: pET15b-D57A-PvuRts1I
Purpose: express D57A variant PvuRts1I in ER2566 strain
Depositing lab: Matthias Bochtler. Depositing organization: International Institute of Molecular and Cell Biology (IIMCB). Publication: Crystal structure of the 5hmC specific endonuclease PvuRts1I. Kazrani AA, Kowalska M, Czapinska H, Bochtler M. Nucleic Acids Res. 2014 May;42(9):5929-36. doi: 10.1093/nar/gku186. Epub 2014 Mar 14. PubMed 24634440.
Backbone
  Vector backbone: pET15b
  Vector type: Bacterial Expression
Growth in bacteria
  Bacterial resistance: Ampicillin, 100 μg/mL
  Growth temperature: 37°C
  Growth strain: DH5alpha
  Copy number: High Copy
Gene/Insert
  Gene/Insert name: PvuRts1I
  Mutation: D57A
  Entrez Gene: pvuRts1I (a.k.a. ST585_p002, Rts1_063)
  Promoter: T7
  Tag / fusion protein: His (N terminal on insert)
  Cloning method: Restriction Enzyme; 5′ cloning site EcoRI (unknown if destroyed); 3′ cloning site XhoI (unknown if destroyed)
  Sequencing primers: 5′ T7 forward; 3′ T7 reverse
Terms and licenses: Academic/Nonprofit Terms; Industry Terms: Not Available to Industry
How to cite: pET15b-D57A-PvuRts1I was a gift from Matthias Bochtler (Addgene plasmid # 86892 ; http://n2t.net/addgene:86892 ; RRID:Addgene_86892)
