[The description below was written by a language model from this plasmid's Addgene catalogue record and pLannotate feature annotations shown in this document.]
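Description:
pET15b-D57A-PvuRts1I is a bacterial expression plasmid built on the pET15b backbone for producing the D57A point variant of PvuRts1I, a restriction endonuclease specific for 5-hydroxymethylcytosine-containing DNA, in E. coli. The sequenced record is about 6.6 kb. It replicates from a ColE1/pBR322-type origin and retains the pBR322 bom site and the rop gene. The catalogue nevertheless lists it as high copy, although rop normally moderates copy number. Selection is by ampicillin through the bla (AmpR) gene and its own promoter. Several short tetracycline-resistance fragments and the tet promoter are annotated, but these are non-functional remnants of the pBR322 ancestry typical of pET vectors.

The insert lies in a standard T7lac expression cassette: a T7 promoter followed directly by a lac operator, the T7 gene 10 ribosome binding site, an N-terminal His tag, the coding region and a T7 terminator. The annotation software labels the His tag as a fragment of a composite tag. The PvuRts1I open reading frame itself is not annotated in the feature table, but it presumably occupies the unlabelled interval between the tag and the terminator, cloned according to the record between EcoRI and XhoI sites. A plasmid-borne lacI gene with its promoter supplies lac repressor, which keeps transcription off until IPTG is added in a host that provides T7 RNA polymerase. The record names ER2566 as the expression strain and DH5alpha for propagation.

The His tag allows affinity purification of the variant protein. The plasmid comes from a crystallographic study of PvuRts1I, but the record does not state the functional consequence of the D57A substitution.
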