Features (pLannotate 1.2.2; 19 found; start..end, strand, type, name):
    898..975     -  promoter       lacI promoter: lacI
    983..1262    -  CDS            TcR (fragment): tetracycline efflux protein; tet; confers resistance to tetracycline
   1284..1302    +  promoter       T7 promoter: promoter for bacteriophage T7 RNA polymerase
   1303..1327    +  protein_bind   lac operator: The lac repressor binds to the lac operator to inhibit transcription in E. coli. This inhibition can be relieved by adding lactose or isopropyl-β-D-thiogalactopyranoside (IPTG). lac repressor encoded by lacI
   1342..1364    +  RBS            RBS: efficient ribosome binding site from bacteriophage T7 gene 10 (Olins and Rangwala, 1989)
   1376..1393    +  CDS            capTEV™ (fragment): composite tag for in vivo biotinylation, TEV protease cleavage, and 6xHis tagging
   2295..2344    +  CDS            SET1 (fragment): solubility-enhancement tag derived from T7 phage gene 10B
   2352..2399    +  terminator     T7 terminator: transcription terminator for bacteriophage T7 RNA polymerase
   2422..2526    -  CDS            TcR (fragment): tetracycline efflux protein; tet; confers resistance to tetracycline
   2574..2602    -  promoter       tet promoter: E. coli promoter for tetracycline efflux protein gene
   2719..2823    +  promoter       AmpR promoter: bla
   2824..3684    +  CDS            AmpR: β-lactamase; bla; confers resistance to ampicillin, carbenicillin, and related antibiotics
   3855..4443    +  rep_origin     ori: high-copy-number ColE1/pMB1/pBR322/pUC origin of replication
   4629..4768    -  misc_feature   bom: basis of mobility region from pBR322
   4870..5061    -  CDS            rop: Rop protein, which maintains plasmids at low copy number; rop
   5078..5458    +  CDS            YPB1_ECOLX: Protein predicted: Swiss-Prot protein existence level 4. From Escherichia coli.
   5700..6324    -  CDS            TcR (fragment): tetracycline efflux protein; tet; confers resistance to tetracycline
   6339..6360    -  protein_bind   CAP binding site: CAP binding activates transcription in the presence of cAMP. E. coli catabolite activator protein
   6373..897     -  CDS            lacI (across the origin): lac repressor; lacI; The lac repressor binds to the lac operator to inhibit transcription in E. coli. This inhibition can be relieved by adding lactose or isopropyl-β-D-thiogalactopyranoside (IPTG).
>Addgene plasmid #86892 | pET15b-D57A-PvuRts1I | addgene full sequence | sequence record 172519 | Addgene NGS Result
GGTTTGCCCCAGCAGGCGAAAATCCTGTTTGATGGTGGTTAACGGCGGGATATAACATGAGCTGTCTTCG
GTATCGTCGTATCCCACTACCGAGATATCCGCACCAACGCGCAGCCCGGACTCGGTAATGGCGCGCATTG
CGCCCAGCGCCATCTGATCGTTGGCAACCAGCATCGCAGTGGGAACGATGCCCTCATTCAGCATTTGCAT
GGTTTGTTGAAAACCGGACATGGCACTCCAGTCGCCTTCCCGTTCCGCTATCGGCTGAATTTGATTGCGA
GTGAGATATTTATGCCAGCCAGCCAGACGCAGACGCGCCGAGACAGAACTTAATGGGCCCGCTAACAGCG
CGATTTGCTGGTGACCCAATGCGACCAGATGCTCCACGCCCAGTCGCGTACCGTCTTCATGGGAGAAAAT
AATACTGTTGATGGGTGTCTGGTCAGAGACATCAAGAAATAACGCCGGAACATTAGTGCAGGCAGCTTCC
ACAGCAATGGCATCCTGGTCATCCAGCGGATAGTTAATGATCAGCCCACTGACGCGTTGCGCGAGAAGAT
TGTGCACCGCCGCTTTACAGGCTTCGACGCCGCTTCGTTCTACCATCGACACCACCACGCTGGCACCCAG
TTGATCGGCGCGAGATTTAATCGCCGCGACAATTTGCGACGGCGCGTGCAGGGCCAGACTGGAGGTGGCA
ACGCCAATCAGCAACGACTGTTTGCCCGCCAGTTGTTGTGCCACGCGGTTGGGAATGTAATTCAGCTCCG
CCATCGCCGCTTCCACTTTTTCCCGCGTTTTCGCAGAAACGTGGCTGGCCTGGTTCACCACGCGGGAAAC
GGTCTGATAAGAGACACCGGCATACTCTGCGACATCGTATAACGTTACTGGTTTCACATTCACCACCCTG
AATTGACTCTCTTCCGGGCGCTATCATGCCATACCGCGAAAGGTTTTGCGCCATTCGATGGTGTCCGGGA
TCTCGACGCTCTCCCTTATGCGACTCCTGCATTAGGAAGCAGCCCAGTAGTAGGTTGAGGCCGTTGAGCA
CCGCCGCCGCAAGGAATGGTGCATGCAAGGAGATGGCGCCCAACAGTCCCCCGGCCACGGGGCCTGCCAC
CATACCCACGCCGAAACAAGCGCTCATGAGCCCGAAGTGGCGAGCCCGATCTTCCCCATCGGTGATGTCG
GCGATATAGGCGCCAGCAACCGCACCTGTGGCGCCGGTGATGCCGGCCACGATGCGTCCGGCGTAGAGGA
TCGAGATCTCGATCCCGCGAAATTAATACGACTCACTATAGGGGAATTGTGAGCGGATAACAATTCCCCT
CTAGAAATAATTTTGTTTAACTTTAAGAAGGAGATATACCATGGGGCATCATCATCATCATCACGAATTC
ATGTCCAAAACCGACTATATCCTGCGCGCTCTGAGTAAAATCTCCCACAAACGCTGGGAACACTATATTA
TCAACCGTGTCGTCCATACACTGGATGACCCTGATATCGAGTTCGTCTGTCAGCAGTGTATCCGTAAAGA
AGGCCATCTGGGCAAAATCTATCTGGCGGCTCTGCTGTTTCCTCAGCTGAACCTGTATCTGGAAATCGAC
GAGGCACACCATGATTCTAACGATGCTCGTAAAGCCGATGCTGTTCGCCGTCTGGATATTGTTGAAGCCA
CCGGGTTTCAGGAAGAGCGTATTCCGGCGTCTAACATTACCCTGTCCGAGGTGAATAAACTGGTGGATGA
GTTTGTCCGCCTGGTGAAAGACAAAAAAGAGGAGCTGGAGAACCAGGGACTGTTTTTTCGTTGGGACTAT
GACGAGCGTTATAGCGCTAAAAAACACATCAACACCGGTTATATGGCAGTTGGGCCGAATAGCGTATTCC
GTTATCACCGTGACGCGCTGCAATGCTTTGGTTATCGCCGTGAAGGCCATCATCAAAGTGGTGGTTGGGC
TCTGCCGGCTGAAGTTGCTCAGTCAATCGGTCTGACGGGTCGTGTTATGGTCTGGTTTCCTCGCCTGTAT
GAAGCTGGAGAGTGGAAAAATGCCCTGAGTGCCGACGGTAACAAAATCACGGAACAGAGTCTGAATGCTA
CCCGTAACTATCAAGAAACGTGGGATTATCGTATTGTCATGGCCCATTCTCGTGACGAGCTGAATCGTAC
CCTGTATCGCTTTCTGGGCGTGTTTGCCATCGATGTGGATAAAAGCAGCGACGAAGTGAAAGTGTTTAGC
CGTGTGTATTCCCGTGTGAACGTGTATCGTAGCCAGAACTGACTCGAGGATCCGGCTGCTAACAAAGCCC
GAAAGGAAGCTGAGTTGGCTGCTGCCACCGCTGAGCAATAACTAGCATAACCCCTTGGGGCCTCTAAACG
GGTCTTGAGGGGTTTTTTGCTGAAAGGAGGAACTATATCCGGATATCCCGCAAGAGGCCCGGCAGTACCG
GCATAACCAAGCCTATGCCTACAGCATCCAGGGTGACGGTGCCGAGGATGACGATGAGCGCATTGTTAGA
TTTCATACACGGTGCCTGACTGCGTTAGCAATTTAACTGTGATAAACTACCGCATTAAAGCTTATCGATG
ATAAGCTGTCAAACATGAGAATTAATTCTTGAAGACGAAAGGGCCTCGTGATACGCCTATTTTTATAGGT
TAATGTCATGATAATAATGGTTTCTTAGACGTCAGGTGGCACTTTTCGGGGAAATGTGCGCGGAACCCCT
ATTTGTTTATTTTTCTAAATACATTCAAATATGTATCCGCTCATGAGACAATAACCCTGATAAATGCTTC
AATAATATTGAAAAAGGAAGAGTATGAGTATTCAACATTTCCGTGTCGCCCTTATTCCCTTTTTTGCGGC
ATTTTGCCTTCCTGTTTTTGCTCACCCAGAAACGCTGGTGAAAGTAAAAGATGCTGAAGATCAGTTGGGT
GCACGAGTGGGTTACATCGAACTGGATCTCAACAGCGGTAAGATCCTTGAGAGTTTTCGCCCCGAAGAAC
GTTTTCCAATGATGAGCACTTTTAAAGTTCTGCTATGTGGCGCGGTATTATCCCGTGTTGACGCCGGGCA
AGAGCAACTCGGTCGCCGCATACACTATTCTCAGAATGACTTGGTTGAGTACTCACCAGTCACAGAAAAG
CATCTTACGGATGGCATGACAGTAAGAGAATTATGCAGTGCTGCCATAACCATGAGTGATAACACTGCGG
CCAACTTACTTCTGACAACGATCGGAGGACCGAAGGAGCTAACCGCTTTTTTGCACAACATGGGGGATCA
TGTAACTCGCCTTGATCGTTGGGAACCGGAGCTGAATGAAGCCATACCAAACGACGAGCGTGACACCACG
ATGCCTGCAGCAATGGCAACAACGTTGCGCAAACTATTAACTGGCGAACTACTTACTCTAGCTTCCCGGC
AACAATTAATAGACTGGATGGAGGCGGATAAAGTTGCAGGACCACTTCTGCGCTCGGCCCTTCCGGCTGG
CTGGTTTATTGCTGATAAATCTGGAGCCGGTGAGCGTGGGTCTCGCGGTATCATTGCAGCACTGGGGCCA
GATGGTAAGCCCTCCCGTATCGTAGTTATCTACACGACGGGGAGTCAGGCAACTATGGATGAACGAAATA
GACAGATCGCTGAGATAGGTGCCTCACTGATTAAGCATTGGTAACTGTCAGACCAAGTTTACTCATATAT
ACTTTAGATTGATTTAAAACTTCATTTTTAATTTAAAAGGATCTAGGTGAAGATCCTTTTTGATAATCTC
ATGACCAAAATCCCTTAACGTGAGTTTTCGTTCCACTGAGCGTCAGACCCCGTAGAAAAGATCAAAGGAT
CTTCTTGAGATCCTTTTTTTCTGCGCGTAATCTGCTGCTTGCAAACAAAAAAACCACCGCTACCAGCGGT
GGTTTGTTTGCCGGATCAAGAGCTACCAACTCTTTTTCCGAAGGTAACTGGCTTCAGCAGAGCGCAGATA
CCAAATACTGTCCTTCTAGTGTAGCCGTAGTTAGGCCACCACTTCAAGAACTCTGTAGCACCGCCTACAT
ACCTCGCTCTGCTAATCCTGTTACCAGTGGCTGCTGCCAGTGGCGATAAGTCGTGTCTTACCGGGTTGGA
CTCAAGACGATAGTTACCGGATAAGGCGCAGCGGTCGGGCTGAACGGGGGGTTCGTGCACACAGCCCAGC
TTGGAGCGAACGACCTACACCGAACTGAGATACCTACAGCGTGAGCTATGAGAAAGCGCCACGCTTCCCG
AAGGGAGAAAGGCGGACAGGTATCCGGTAAGCGGCAGGGTCGGAACAGGAGAGCGCACGAGGGAGCTTCC
AGGGGGAAACGCCTGGTATCTTTATAGTCCTGTCGGGTTTCGCCACCTCTGACTTGAGCGTCGATTTTTG
TGATGCTCGTCAGGGGGGCGGAGCCTATGGAAAAACGCCAGCAACGCGGCCTTTTTACGGTTCCTGGCCT
TTTGCTGGCCTTTTGCTCACATGTTCTTTCCTGCGTTATCCCCTGATTCTGTGGATAACCGTATTACCGC
CTTTGAGTGAGCTGATACCGCTCGCCGCAGCCGAACGACCGAGCGCAGCGAGTCAGTGAGCGAGGAAGCG
GAAGAGCGCCTGATGCGGTATTTTCTCCTTACGCATCTGTGCGGTATTTCACACCGCAATGGTGCACTCT
CAGTACAATCTGCTCTGATGCCGCATAGTTAAGCCAGTATACACTCCGCTATCGCTACGTGACTGGGTCA
TGGCTGCGCCCCGACACCCGCCAACACCCGCTGACGCGCCCTGACGGGCTTGTCTGCTCCCGGCATCCGC
TTACAGACAAGCTGTGACCGTCTCCGGGAGCTGCATGTGTCAGAGGTTTTCACCGTCATCACCGAAACGC
GCGAGGCAGCTGCGGTAAAGCTCATCAGCGTGGTCGTGAAGCGATTCACAGATGTCTGCCTGTTCATCCG
CGTCCAGCTCGTTGAGTTTCTCCAGAAGCGTTAATGTCTGGCTTCTGATAAAGCGGGCCATGTTAAGGGC
GGTTTTTTCCTGTTTGGTCACTGATGCCTCCGTGTAAGGGGGATTTCTGTTCATGGGGGTAATGATACCG
ATGAAACGAGAGAGGATGCTCACGATACGGGTTACTGATGATGAACATGCCCGGTTACTGGAACGTTGTG
AGGGTAAACAACTGGCGGTATGGATGCGGCGGGACCAGAGAAAAATCACTCAGGGTCAATGCCAGCGCTT
CGTTAATACAGATGTAGGTGTTCCACAGGGTAGCCAGCAGCATCCTGCGATGCAGATCCGGAACATAATG
GTGCAGGGCGCTGACTTCCGCGTTTCCAGACTTTACGAAACACGGAAACCGAAGACCATTCATGTTGTTG
CTCAGGTCGCAGACGTTTTGCAGCAGCAGTCGCTTCACGTTCGCTCGCGTATCGGTGATTCATTCTGCTA
ACCAGTAAGGCAACCCCGCCAGCCTAGCCGGGTCCTCAACGACAGGAGCACGATCATGCGCACCCGTGGC
CAGGACCCAACGCTGCCCGAGATGCGCCGCGTGCGGCTGCTGGAGATGGCGGACGCGATGGATATGTTCT
GCCAAGGGTTGGTTTGCGCATTCACAGTTCTCCGCAAGAATTGATTGGCTCCAATTCTTGGAGTGGTGAA
TCCGTTAGCGAGGTGCCGCCGGCTTCCATTCAGGTCGAGGTGGCCCGGCTCCATGCACCGCGACGCAACG
CGGGGAGGCAGACAAGGTATAGGGCGGCGCCTACAATCCATGCCAACCCGTTCCATGTGCTCGCCGAGGC
GGCATAAATCGCCGTGACGATCAGCGGTCCAATGATCGAAGTTAGGCTGGTAAGAGCCGCGAGCGATCCT
TGAAGCTGTCCCTGATGGTCGTCATCTACCTGCCTGGACAGCATGGCCTGCAACGCGGGCATCCCGATGC
CGCCGGAAGCGAGAAGAATCATAATGGGGAAGGCCATCCAGCCTCGCGTCGCGAACGCCAGCAAGACGTA
GCCCAGCGCGTCGGCCGCCATGCCGGCGATAATGGCCTGCTTCTCGCCGAAACGTTTGGTGGCGGGACCA
GTGACGAAGGCTTGAGCGAGGGCGTGCAAGATTCCGAATACCGCAAGCGACAGGCCGATCATCGTCGCGC
TCCAGCGAAAGCGGTCCTCGCCGAAAATGACCCAGAGCGCTGCCGGCACCTGTCCTACGAGTTGCATGAT
AAAGAAGACAGTCATAAGTGCGGCGACGATAGTCATGCCCCGCGCCCACCGGAAGGAGCTGACTGGGTTG
AAGGCTCTCAAGGGCATCGGTCGAGATCCCGGTGCCTAATGAGTGAGCTAACTTACATTAATTGCGTTGC
GCTCACTGCCCGCTTTCCAGTCGGGAAACCTGTCGTGCCAGCTGCATTAATGAATCGGCCAACGCGCGGG
GAGAGGCGGTTTGCGTATTGGGCGCCAGGGTGGTTTTTCTTTTCACCAGTGAGACGGGCAACAGCTGATT
GCCCTTCACCGCCTGGCCCTGAGAGAGTTGCAGCAAGCGGTCCACGCT
